>Addgene plasmid #197034 | FSW_jGCaMP8f | addgene full sequence | sequence record 392710 | Addgene NGS Result
GATGAGGCGGGGTGGGGGTGCCTACCTGACGACCGACCCCGACCCACTGGACAAGCACCCAACCCCCATT
CCCCAAATTGCGCATCCCCTATCAGAGAGGGGGAGGGGAAACAGGATGCGGCGAGGCGCGTGCGCACTGC
CAGCTTCAGCACCGCGGACAGTGCCTTCGCCCCCGCCTGGCGGCGCGCGCCACCGCCGCCTCAGCACTGA
AGGCGCGCTGACGTCACTCGCCGGTCCCCCGCAAACTCCCCTTCCCGGCCACCTTGGTCGCGTCCGCGCC
GCCGCCGGCCCAGCCGGACCGCACCACGCGAGGCGCGAGATAGGGGGGCACGGGCGCGACCATCTGCGCT
GCGGCGCCGGCGACTCAGCGCTGCCTCAGTCTGCGGTGGGCAGCGGAGGAGTCGTGTCGTGCCTGAGAGC
GCAGTCGAATTCAAGCTGCTAGCAAGGATCCACCCGCCACCATGCATCATCACCATCATCACACGCGTCG
CAAGAAGACCTTCAAGGAGGTGGCCACCGCCGTGAAGATCATCGCCCGCCTGATGGGCCTGAAGATCAAC
GTCTATATCAAGGCCGACAAGCAGAAGAACGGCATCAAGGCGAACTTCCACATCCGCCACAACATCGAGG
ACGGCGGCGTGCAGCTCGCCTACCACTACCAGCAGAACACCCCCATCGGCGACGGCCCCGTGCTGCTGCC
CGACAACCACTACCTGAGCGTGGAGTCCAAACTTTCGAAAGACCCCAACGAGAAGCGCGATCACATGGTC
CTGCTGGAGTTCGTGACCGCCGCCGGGATCACTCTCGGCATGGACGAGCTGTACAAGGGCGGTACCGGAG
GGAGCATGGTGAGCAAGGGCGAGGAGCTGTTCACCGGGGTGGTGCCCATCCTGGTCGAGCTGGACGGCGA
CGTAAACGGCCACAAGTTCAGCGTGTCCGGCGAGGGTGAGGGCGATGCCACCTACGGCAAGCTGACCCTG
AAGTTCATCTGCACCACCGGCAAGCTGCCCGTGCCCTGGCCCACCCTCGTGACCACCCTGACCTACGGCG
TGCAGTGCTTCAGCCGCTACCCCGACCACATGAAGCAGCACGACTTCTTCAAGTCCGCCATGCCCGAAGG
CTACATCCAGGAGCGCACCATCTTCTTCAAGGACGACGGCAACTACAAGACCCGCGCCGAGGTGAAGTTC
GAGGGCGACACCCTGGTGAACCGCATCGAGCTGAAGGGCATCGACTTCAAGGAGGACGGCAACATCCTGG
GGCACAAGCTGGAGTACAACCTGCCGGACCAACTGACTGAAGAGCAGATCGCAGAATTTAAAGAGGCTTT
CTCCCTATTTGACAAGGACGGGGATGGGACAATAACAACCAAGGAGCTGGGGACGGTGATGCGGTCTCTC
GGACTGAACCCCACAGAAGCAGAGCTGCAGGACATGATCAATGAAGTAGATGCCGACGGTGACGGCACAA
TCGACTTCCCTGAGTTCCTGACAATGATGGCAAGAAAAATGAAATACAGGGACACGGAAGAAGAAATTAG
AGAAGCGTTCGGTGTGTTTGATAAGGATGGCAATGGCTACATCAGTGCAGCAGAGCTTCGCCACGTGATG
ACAAACCTTGGAGAGAAGTTAACAGATGAAGAGGTTGATGAAATGATCAGGGAAGCAGACATCGATGGGG
ATGGTCAGGTAAACTACGAAGAGTTTGTACAAATGATGACAGCGAAGTGACGATATCAAGCTTATCGATA
ATCAACCTCTGGATTACAAAATTTGTGAAAGATTGACTGGTATTCTTAACTATGTTGCTCCTTTTACGCT
ATGTGGATACGCTGCTTTAATGCCTTTGTATCATGCTATTGCTTCCCGTATGGCTTTCATTTTCTCCTCC
TTGTATAAATCCTGGTTGCTGTCTCTTTATGAGGAGTTGTGGCCCGTTGTCAGGCAACGTGGCGTGGTGT
GCACTGTGTTTGCTGACGCAACCCCCACTGGTTGGGGCATTGCCACCACCTGTCAGCTCCTTTCCGGGAC
TTTCGCTTTCCCCCTCCCTATTGCCACGGCGGAACTCATCGCCGCCTGCCTTGCCCGCTGCTGGACAGGG
GCTCGGCTGTTGGGCACTGACAATTCCGTGGTGTTGTCGGGGAAATCATCGTCCTTTCCTTGGCTGCTCG
CCTGTGTTGCCACCTGGATTCTGCGCGGGACGTCCTTCTGCTACGTCCCTTCGGCCCTCAATCCAGCGGA
CCTTCCTTCCCGCGGCCTGCTGCCGGCTCTGCGGCCTCTTCCGCGTCTTCGCCTTCGCCCTCAGACGAGT
CGGATCTCCCTTTGGGCCGCCTCCCCGCATCGATACCGTCGACCTCGAGACCTAGAAAAACATGGAGCAA
TCACAAGTAGCAATACAGCAGCTACCAATGCTGATTGTGCCTGGCTAGAAGCACAAGAGGAGGAGGAGGT
GGGTTTTCCAGTCACACCTCAGGTACCTTTAAGACCAATGACTTACAAGGCAGCTGTAGATCTTAGCCAC
TTTTTAAAAGAAAAGGGGGGACTGGAAGGGCTAATTCACTCCCAACGAAGACAAGATATCCTTGATCTGT
GGATCTACCACACACAAGGCTACTTCCCTGATTGGCAGAACTACACACCAGGGCCAGGGATCAGATATCC
ACTGACCTTTGGATGGTGCTACAAGCTAGTACCAGTTGAGCAAGAGAAGGTAGAAGAAGCCAATGAAGGA
GAGAACACCCGCTTGTTACACCCTGTGAGCCTGCATGGGATGGATGACCCGGAGAGAGAAGTATTAGAGT
GGAGGTTTGACAGCCGCCTAGCATTTCATCACATGGCCCGAGAGCTGCATCCGGACTGTACTGGGTCTCT
CTGGTTAGACCAGATCTGAGCCTGGGAGCTCTCTGGCTAACTAGGGAACCCACTGCTTAAGCCTCAATAA
AGCTTGCCTTGAGTGCTTCAAGTAGTGTGTGCCCGTCTGTTGTGTGACTCTGGTAACTAGAGATCCCTCA
GACCCTTTTAGTCAGTGTGGAAAATCTCTAGCAGGGCCCGTTTAAACCCGCTGATCAGCCTCGACTGTGC
CTTCTAGTTGCCAGCCATCTGTTGTTTGCCCCTCCCCCGTGCCTTCCTTGACCCTGGAAGGTGCCACTCC
CACTGTCCTTTCCTAATAAAATGAGGAAATTGCATCGCATTGTCTGAGTAGGTGTCATTCTATTCTGGGG
GGTGGGGTGGGGCAGGACAGCAAGGGGGAGGATTGGGAAGACAATAGCAGGCATGCTGGGGATGCGGTGG
GCTCTATGGCTTCTGAGGCGGAAAGAACCAGCTGGGGCTCTAGGGGGTATCCCC
[124 nt withheld, positions 3345-3468]
C
[91 nt withheld, positions 3470-3560]
A
[49 nt withheld, positions 3562-3610]
CCTTTGACGTTGGAGTCCACGTTCTTT
[37 nt withheld, positions 3638-3674]
ACCCTATCTCGGTCTATTCTTTTGATTTATAAGGGATTTTGCCGATTTCGGCCTATTGGTTAAAAAATGA
GCTGATTTAACAAAAATTTAACGCGAATTAATTCTGTGGAATGTGTGTCAGTTAGGGTGTGGAAAGTCCC
CAGGCTCCCCAGCAGGCAGAAGTATGCAAAGCATGCATCTCAATTAGTCAGCAACCAGGTGTGGAAAGTC
CCCAGGCTCCCCAGCAGGCAGAAGTATGCAAAGCATGCATCTCAATTAGTCAGCAACCATAGTCCCGCCC
CTAACTCCGCCCATCCCGCCCCTAACTCCGCCCAGTTCCGCCCATTCTCCGCCCCATGGCTGACTAATTT
TTTTTATTTATGCAGAGGCCGAGGCCGCCTCTGCCTCTGAGCTATTCCAGAAGTAGTGAGGAGGCTTTTT
TGGAGGCCTAGGCTTTTGCAAAAAGCTCCCGGGAGCTTGTATATCCATTTTCGGATCTGATCAGCACGTG
TTGACAATTAATCATCGGCATAGTATATCGGCATAGTATAATACGACAAGGTGAGGAACTAAACCATGGC
CAAGTTGACCAGTGCCGTTCCGGTGCTCACCGCGCGCGACGTCGCCGGAGCGGTCGAGTTCTGGACCGAC
CGGCTCGGGTTCTCCCGGGACTTCGTGGAGGACGACTTCGCCGGTGTGGTCCGGGACGACGTGACCCTGT
TCATCAGCGCGGTCCAGGACCAGGTGGTGCCGGACAACACCCTGGCCTGGGTGTGGGTGCGCGGCCTGGA
CGAGCTGTACGCCGAGTGGTCGGAGGTCGTGTCCACGAACTTCCGGGACGCCTCCGGGCCGGCCATGACC
GAGATCGGCGAGCAGCCGTGGGGGCGGGAGTTCGCCCTGCGCGACCCGGCCGGCAACTGCGTGCACTTCG
TGGCCGAGGAGCAGGACTGACACGTGCTACGAGATTTCGATTCCACCGCCGCCTTCTATGAAAGGTTGGG
CTTCGGAATCGTTTTCCGGGACGCCGGCTGGATGATCCTCCAGCGCGGGGATCTCATGCTGGAGTTCTTC
GCCCACCCCAACTTGTTTATTGCAGCTTATAATGGTTACAAATAAAGCAATAGCATCACAAATTTCACAA
ATAAAGCATTTTTTTCACTGCATTCTAGTTGTGGTTTGTCCAAACTCATCAATGTATCTTATCATGTCTG
TATACCGTCGACCTCTAGCTAGAGCTTGGCGTAATCATGGTCATAGCTGTTTCCTGTGTGAAATTGTTAT
CCGCTCACAATTCCACACAACATACGAGCCGGAAGCATAAAGTGTAAAGCCTGGGGTGCCTAATGAGTGA
GCTAACTCACATTAATTGCGTTGCGCTCACTGCCCGCTTTCCAGTCGGGAAACCTGTCGTGCCAGCTGCA
TTAATGAATCGGCCAACGCGCGGGGAGAGGCGGTTTGCGTATTGGGCGCTCTTCCGCTTCCTCGCTCACT
GACTCGCTGCGCTCGGTCGTTCGGCTGCGGCGAGCGGTATCAGCTCACTCAAAGGCGGTAATACGGTTAT
CCACAGAATCAGGGGATAACGCAGGAAAGAACATGTGAGCAAAAGGCCAGCAAAAGGCCAGGAACCGTAA
AAAGGCCGCGTTGCTGGCGTTTTTCCATAGGCTCCGCCCCCCTGACGAGCATCACAAAAATCGACGCTCA
AGTCAGAGGTGGCGAAACCCGACAGGACTATAAAGATACCAGGCGTTTCCCCCTGGAAGCTCCCTCGTGC
GCTCTCCTGTTCCGACCCTGCCGCTTACCGGATACCTGTCCGCCTTTCTCCCTTCGGGAAGCGTGGCGCT
TTCTCATAGCTCACGCTGTAGGTATCTCAGTTCGGTGTAGGTCGTTCGCTCCAAGCTGGGCTGTGTGCAC
GAACCCCCCGTTCAGCCCGACCGCTGCGCCTTATCCGGTAACTATCGTCTTGAGTCCAACCCGGTAAGAC
ACGACTTATCGCCACTGGCAGCAGCCACTGGTAACAGGATTAGCAGAGCGAGGTATGTAGGCGGTGCTAC
AGAGTTCTTGAAGTGGTGGCCTAACTACGGCTACACTAGAAGAACAGTATTTGGTATCTGCGCTCTGCTG
AAGCCAGTTACCTTCGGAAAAAGAGTTGGTAGCTCTTGATCCGGCAAACAAACCACCGCTGGTAGCGGTG
GTTTTTTTGTTTGCAAGCAGCAGATTACGCGCAGAAAAAAAGGATCTCAAGAAGATCCTTTGATCTTTTC
TACGGGGTCTGACGCTCAGTGGAACGAAAACTCACGTTAAGGGATTTTGGTCATGAGATTATCAAAAAGG
ATCTTCACCTAGATCCTTTTAAATTAAAAATGAAGTTTTAAATCAATCTAAAGTATATATGAGTAAACTT
GGTCTGACAGTTACCAATGCTTAATCAGTGAGGCACCTATCTCAGCGATCTGTCTATTTCGTTCATCCAT
AGTTGCCTGACTCCCCGTCGTGTAGATAACTACGATACGGGAGGGCTTACCATCTGGCCCCAGTGCTGCA
ATGATACCGCGAGACCCACGCTCACCGGCTCCAGATTTATCAGCAATAAACCAGCCAGCCGGAAGGGCCG
AGCGCAGAAGTGGTCCTGCAACTTTATCCGCCTCCATCCAGTCTATTAATTGTTGCCGGGAAGCTAGAGT
AAGTAGTTCGCCAGTTAATAGTTTGCGCAACGTTGTTGCCATTGCTACAGGCATCGTGGTGTCACGCTCG
TCGTTTGGTATGGCTTCATTCAGCTCCGGTTCCCAACGATCAAGGCGAGTTACATGATCCCCCATGTTGT
GCAAAAAAGCGGTTAGCTCCTTCGGTCCTCCGATCGTTGTCAGAAGTAAGTTGGCCGCAGTGTTATCACT
CATGGTTATGGCAGCACTGCATAATTCTCTTACTGTCATGCCATCCGTAAGATGCTTTTCTGTGACTGGT
GAGTACTCAACCAAGTCATTCTGAGAATAGTGTATGCGGCGACCGAGTTGCTCTTGCCCGGCGTCAATAC
GGGATAATACCGCGCCACATAGCAGAACTTTAAAAGTGCTCATCATTGGAAAACGTTCTTCGGGGCGAAA
ACTCTCAAGGATCTTACCGCTGTTGAGATCCAGTTCGATGTAACCCACTCGTGCACCCAACTGATCTTCA
GCATCTTTTACTTTCACCAGCGTTTCTGGGTGAGCAAAAACAGGAAGGCAAAATGCCGCAAAAAAGGGAA
TAAGGGCGACACGGAAATGTTGAATACTCATACTCTTCCTTTTTCAATATTATTGAAGCATTTATCAGGG
TTATTGTCTCATGAGCGGATACATATTTGAATGTATTTAGAAAAATAAACAAATAGGGGTTCCGCGCACA
TTTCCCCGAAAAGTGCCACCTGACGTCGACGGATCGGGAGATCTCCCGATCCCCTATGGTGCACTCTCAG
TACAATCTGCTCTGATGCCGCATAGTTAAGCCAGTATCTGCTCCCTGCTTGTGTGTTGGAGGTCGCTGAG
TAGTGCGCGAGCAAAATTTAAGCTACAACAAGGCAAGGCTTGACCGACAATTGCATGAAGAATCTGCTTA
GGGTTAGGCGTTTTGCGCTGCTTCGCGATGTACGGGCCAGATATACGCGTTGACATTGATTATTGACTAG
TTATTAATAGTAATCAATTACGGGGTCATTAGTTCATAGCCCATATATGGAGTTCCGCGTTACATAACTT
ACGGTAAATGGCCCGCCTGGCTGACCGCCCAACGACCCCCGCCCATTGACGTCAATAATGACGTATGTTC
CCATAGTAACGCCAATAGGGACTTTCCATTGACGTCAATGGGTGGAGTATTTACGGTAAACTGCCCACTT
GGCAGTACATCAAGTGTATCATATGCCAAGTACGCCCCCTATTGACGTCAATGACGGTAAATGGCCCGCC
TGGCATTATGCCCAGTACATGACCTTATGGGACTTTCCTACTTGGCAGTACATCTACGTATTAGTCATCG
CTATTACCATGGTGATGCGGTTTTGGCAGTACATCAATGGGCGTGGATAGCGGTTTGACTCACGGGGATT
TCCAAGTCTCCACCCCATTGACGTCAATGGGAGTTTGTTTTGGCACCAAAATCAACGGGACTTTCCAAAA
TGTCGTAACAACTCCGCCCCATTGACGCAAATGGGCGGTAGGCGTGTACGGTGGGAGGTCTATATAAGCA
GCGCGTTTTGCCTGTACTGGGTCTCTCTGGTTAGACCAGATCTGAGCCTGGGAGCTCTCTGGCTAACTAG
GGAACCCACTGCTTAAGCCTCAATAAAGCTTGCCTTGAGTGCTTCAAGTAGTGTGTGCCCGTCTGTTGTG
TGACTCTGGTAACTAGAGATCCCTTAGACCCTTTTAGTCAGTGTGGAAAATCTCTAGCAGTGGCGCCCGA
ACAGGGACTTGAAAGCGAAAGGGAAACCAGAGGAGCTCTCTCGACGCAGGACTCGGCTTGCTGAAGCGCG
CACGGCAAGAGGCGAGGGGCGGCGACTGGTGAGTACGCCAAAAATTTTGACTAGCGGAGGCTAGAAGGAG
AGAGATGGGTGCGAGAGCGTCAGTATTAAGCGGGGGAGAATTAGATCGCGATGGGAAAAAATTCGGTTAA
GGCCAGGGGGAAAGAAAAAATATAAATTAAAACATATAGTATGGGCAAGCAGGGAGCTAGAACGATTCGC
AGTTAATCCTGGCCTGTTAGAAACATCAGAAGGCTGTAGACAAATACTGGGACAGCTACAACCATCCCTT
CAGACAGGATCAGAAGAACTTAGATCATTATATAATACAGTAGCAACCCTCTATTGTGTGCATCAAAGGA
TAGAGATAAAAGACACCAAGGAAGCTTTAGACAAGATAGAGGAAGAGCAAAACAAAAGTAAGACCACCGC
ACAGCAAGCGGCCGCTGATCTTCAGACCTGGAGGAGGAGATATGAGGGACAATTGGAGAAGTGAATTATA
TAAATATAAAGTAGTAAAAATTGAACCATTAGGAGTAGCACCCACCAAGGCAAAGAGAAGAGTGGTGCAG
AGAGAAAAAAGAGCAGTGGGAATAGGAGCTTTGTTCCTTGGGTTCTTGGGAGCAGCAGGAAGCACTATGG
GCGCAGCGTCAATGACGCTGACGGTACAGGCCAGACAATTATTGTCTGGTATAGTGCAGCAGCAGAACAA
TTTGCTGAGGGCTATTGAGGCGCAACAGCATCTGTTGCAACTCACAGTCTGGGGCATCAAGCAGCTCCAG
GCAAGAATCCTGGCTGTGGAAAGATACCTAAAGGATCAACAGCTCCTGGGGATTTGGGGTTGCTCTGGAA
AACTCATTTGCACCACTGCTGTGCCTTGGAATGCTAGTTGGAGTAATAAATCTCTGGAACAGATTTGGAA
TCACACGACCTGGATGGAGTGGGACAGAGAAATTAACAATTACACAAGCTTAATACACTCCTTAATTGAA
GAATCGCAAAACCAGCAAGAAAAGAATGAACAAGAATTATTGGAATTAGATAAATGGGCAAGTTTGTGGA
ATTGGTTTAACATAACAAATTGGCTGTGGTATATAAAATTATTCATAATGATAGTAGGAGGCTTGGTAGG
TTTAAGAATAGTTTTTGCTGTACTTTCTATAGTGAATAGAGTTAGGCAGGGATATTCACCATTATCGTTT
CAGACCCACCTCCCAACCCCGAGGGGACCCGACAGGCCCGAAGGAATAGAAGAAGAAGGTGGAGAGAGAG
ACAGAGACAGATCCATTCGATTAGTGAACGGATCGGCACTGCGTGCGCCAATTCTGCAGACAAATGGCAG
TATTCATCCACAATTTTAAAAGAAAAGGGGGGATTGGGGGGTACAGTGCAGGGGAAAGAATAGTAGACAT
AATAGCAACAGACATACAAACTAAAGAATTACAAAAACAAATTACAAAAATTCAAAATTTTCGGGTTTAT
TACAGGGACAGCAGAGATCCAGTTTGGTTAATTAACTGCAGAGGGCCCTGCGTATGAGTGCAAGTGGGTT
TTAGGACCAG
Features (pLannotate 1.2.2; 30 found; start..end, strand, type, name):
    558..1730    +  CDS            GCaMP6s (fragment): improved fluorescent protein-based calcium sensor (Chen et al., 2013)
   1731..1750    +  misc_feature   MCS (fragment): pBluescript multiple cloning site
   1750..2338    +  misc_feature   WPRE: woodchuck hepatitis virus posttranscriptional regulatory element
   2275..2856    +  CDS            nef (fragment): NEF_HV1H2 - Experimental evidence at protein level: Swiss-Prot protein existence level 1. Extracellular Nef protein targets CD4(+) T-lymphocytes for apoptosis by interacting with CXCR4 surface receptors. From Human immunodeficiency virus type 1 group M subtype B (isolate HXB2) (HIV-1).
   2863..3043    +  LTR            5' LTR (truncated): truncated 5' long terminal repeat (LTR) from HIV-1
   3075..3299    +  polyA_signal   bGH poly(A) signal: bovine growth hormone polyadenylation signal
   3303..3324    +  promoter       SV40 promoter (fragment): SV40 enhancer and early promoter
   3345..3773    +  rep_origin     f1 ori (sequence partly withheld): f1 bacteriophage origin of replication; arrow indicates direction of (+) strand synthesis
   3787..4116    +  promoter       SV40 promoter: SV40 enhancer and early promoter
   4164..4211    +  promoter       EM7 promoter: synthetic bacterial promoter&nbsp
   4230..4604    +  CDS            BleoR: antibiotic-binding protein; Sh ble from Streptoalloteichus hindustanus; confers resistance to bleomycin, phleomycin, and Zeocin™
   4614..4739    +  CDS            ble (fragment): BLE_KLEPN - Experimental evidence at protein level: Swiss-Prot protein existence level 1. Binding protein with a strong affinity to the bleomycin family of antibiotics. Binds to CL990; an antimitotic-antibiotic compound. From Klebsiella pneumoniae.
   4734..4855    +  polyA_signal   SV40 poly(A) signal: SV40 polyadenylation signal
   4928..4944    -  protein_bind   lac operator: The lac repressor binds to the lac operator to inhibit transcription in E. coli. This inhibition can be relieved by adding lactose or isopropyl-β-D-thiogalactopyranoside (IPTG). lac repressor encoded by lacI
   4952..4982    -  promoter       lac promoter: promoter for the E. coli lac operon
   4997..5018    -  protein_bind   CAP binding site: CAP binding activates transcription in the presence of cAMP. E. coli catabolite activator protein
   5031..5123    -  CDS            lacI (fragment): lac repressor; lacI; The lac repressor binds to the lac operator to inhibit transcription in E. coli. This inhibition can be relieved by adding lactose or isopropyl-β-D-thiogalactopyranoside (IPTG).
   5306..5894    -  rep_origin     ori: high-copy-number ColE1/pMB1/pBR322/pUC origin of replication
   6065..6925    -  CDS            AmpR: β-lactamase; bla; confers resistance to ampicillin, carbenicillin, and related antibiotics
   6926..7030    -  promoter       AmpR promoter: bla
   7089..7141    -  misc_feature   bom (fragment): basis of mobility region from pBR322
   7296..7675    +  enhancer       CMV enhancer: human cytomegalovirus immediate early enhancer
   7676..7875    +  promoter       CMV promoter: human cytomegalovirus (CMV) immediate early promoter
   7893..8073    +  LTR            5' LTR (truncated): truncated 5' long terminal repeat (LTR) from HIV-1
   8120..8245    +  misc_feature   HIV-1 Ψ: packaging signal of human immunodeficiency virus type 1
   8229..8592    +  CDS            HIV-1 gag (fragment): gag protein from human immunodeficiency virus 1; gag
   8738..8971    +  misc_feature   RRE: The Rev response element (RRE) of HIV-1 allows for Rev-dependent mRNA export from the nucleus to the cytoplasm.
   9348..9448    +  CDS            Rev (fragment): human immunodeficiency virus 1 (HIV-1) Rev protein; rev; enhances nuclear export of unspliced and incompletely spliced viral mRNAs
   9498..9615    +  misc_feature   cPPT/CTS: central polypurine tract and central termination sequence of HIV-1
   9681..424     +  promoter       hSyn promoter (across the origin): human synapsin I promoter; confers neuron-specific expression (Kügler et al., 2003)
