[The description below was written by a language model from this plasmid's Addgene catalogue record and pLannotate feature annotations shown in this document.]
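Description:
FSW_jGCaMP8f is a lentiviral transfer plasmid built on the FUGW backbone for neuron-directed expression of the genetically encoded calcium indicator jGCaMP8f in mammalian cells. It is propagated in E. coli through a ColE1/pUC-type origin with ampicillin selection (AmpR). The catalogue lists it as low copy and grown in a recombination-deficient strain, which is usual for plasmids carrying repeated LTR sequences. An f1 origin is also present, along with an SV40 promoter/EM7-driven BleoR cassette ending in an SV40 poly(A) signal. This cassette lies outside the LTR-flanked region, so it would not be packaged into virus.

The viral portion begins with a CMV enhancer/promoter fused to a truncated HIV-1 5' LTR, a chimeric arrangement that typically drives genomic RNA production in packaging cells without Tat. It continues with the Ψ packaging signal and a gag fragment, the RRE for Rev-dependent nuclear export, and the cPPT/CTS, which aids nuclear import of the reverse-transcribed genome. Downstream, the human synapsin I promoter, which spans the sequence origin in the annotation, drives the sensor coding sequence. The automated annotation labels this CDS as a GCaMP6s fragment, which most likely reflects homology within the GCaMP family, since the catalogue identifies the insert as synthetic GCaMP8f, recloned by Gibson assembly from another deposited plasmid. A WPRE follows to enhance transcript stability and expression. The cassette closes with a 3' LTR, annotated as a truncated LTR, and a bGH poly(A) signal.

The record gives the purpose simply as expressing GCaMP8f from the hSyn1 promoter. This fits lentiviral or direct transfection delivery for fluorescence imaging of calcium activity in neurons.
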