Addgene plasmid #197034: FSW_jGCaMP8f
Purpose: Express GCaMP8f from hSyn1 promoter
Depositing lab: Ronald Hart. Depositing organization: Rutgers, The State University of New Jersey.
Backbone
  Vector backbone: FUGW
  Vector type: Mammalian Expression, Lentiviral
Growth in bacteria
  Bacterial resistance: Ampicillin, 100 μg/mL
  Growth temperature: 37°C
  Growth strain: NEB Stable
  Copy number: Low Copy
Gene/Insert
  Gene/Insert name: GCaMP8f
  Species: Synthetic
  Cloning method: Gibson Cloning
Terms and licenses: Academic/Nonprofit Terms; Industry Terms: Not Available to Industry
Depositor comments: Recloned from AddGene 162376
How to cite: FSW_jGCaMP8f was a gift from Ronald Hart (Addgene plasmid # 197034 ; http://n2t.net/addgene:197034 ; RRID:Addgene_197034)
